>Addgene plasmid #201446 | pPB-NeoCOVGT3-d2EGFP | addgene full sequence | sequence record 400925 | Addgene NGS Result
TTAACCCTAGAAAGATAGTCTGCGTAAAATTGACGCATGCATTCTTGAAATATTGCTCTCTCTTTCTAAA
TAGCGCGAATCCGTCGCTGTGCATTTAGGACATCTCAGTCGCCGCTTGGAGCTCCCGTGAGGCGTGCTTG
TCAATGCGGTAAGTGTCACTGATTTTGAACTATAACGACCGCGTGAGTCAAAATGACGCATGATTATCTT
TTACGTGACTTTTAAGATTTAACTCATACGATAATTATATTGTTATTTCATGTTCTACTTACGTGATAAC
TTATTATATATATATTTTCTTGTTATAGATATCATCAACTTTGTATAGAAAAGTTGGAGTTGTGATCCTT
TGGAGGAGAAGAGGCATTGTGGTTTTTGGAATTTTCAGCATTTTTGTGCTGGTTTTTCCTCATCTTTGTG
GATTTATCTACCTTTCATCTTTGATGTTGGTGACCTTTGGATGGGGTTTTTGCATGGGCATCCTTTCCTA
CTAGGTTTCATTTTAATCCTTTTCACCAGTTCCCAAATGTAAGTTTCTTTTTCCTTTCTCTTTTGAGGCA
GGAGATCCTGCTGAACTATGTATTTTCCCATTGTTATGCAACTTTTCATTTGAGTTTTTAAGAAGTAGTA
ACAATATGCAAACCCCAGTCAGCTAATTTGCTTTTTGTTTTTATGGTTTTGCCTACTCTAGATATTTCCT
ATAAAATGGAATCATACAATATGTGGTCCCTTGTGTCTGGCTTTTTTTACTTAGCATATTTTCAAGGTTC
ATCCATGTTGTAGCATGTATTCTTCCCTCTGGATGGATACGCACATACACTGGATACACACACACACACA
CACACACACACACACACACACACACACATTTCGCCTAACAAGTTCTATATCAGACTATATCAGGTTCTCC
CCCCCGCCCCCTCCATGTGTCAGGGACTATACACTACTGCAAATAGGAAGGGACAGTAACATTTAGAAGA
GAACAAAACAGAAACTCTTGGAAGCAGGAAAGGTGCATGACTCAAAGAGGGAAATTCCTGTGCCATAAAA
GGATTGCTGGTGTATAAAATGCTCTATATATGCCAATTATCTAACAAGTTTGTACAAAAAAGCAGGCTGC
CACCATGGTGAGCAAGGGCGAGGAGCTGTTCACCGGGGTGGTGCCCATCCTGGTCGAGCTGGACGGCGAC
GTAAACGGCCACAAGTTCAGCGTGTCCGGCGAGGGCGAGGGCGATGCCACCTACGGCAAGCTGACCCTGA
AGTTCATCTGCACCACCGGCAAGCTGCCCGTGCCCTGGCCCACCCTCGTGACCACCCTGACCTACGGCGT
GCAGTGCTTCAGCCGCTACCCCGACCACATGAAGCAGCACGACTTCTTCAAGTCCGCCATGCCCGAAGGC
TACGTCCAGGAGCGCACCATCTTCTTCAAGGACGACGGCAACTACAAGACCCGCGCCGAGGTGAAGTTCG
AGGGCGACACCCTGGTGAACCGCATCGAGCTGAAGGGCATCGACTTCAAGGAGGACGGCAACATCCTGGG
GCACAAGCTGGAGTACAACTACAACAGCCACAACGTCTATATCATGGCCGACAAGCAGAAGAACGGCATC
AAGGTGAACTTCAAGATCCGCCACAACATCGAGGACGGCAGCGTGCAGCTCGCCGACCACTACCAGCAGA
ACACCCCCATCGGCGACGGCCCCGTGCTGCTGCCCGACAACCACTACCTGAGCACCCAGTCCGCCCTGAG
CAAAGACCCCAACGAGAAGCGCGATCACATGGTCCTGCTGGAGTTCGTGACCGCCGCCGGGATCACTCTC
GGCATGGACGAGCTGTACAAGAAGCTTAGCCATGGCTTCCCGCCGGAGGTGGAGGAGCAGGATGATGGCA
CGCTGCCCATGTCTTGTGCCCAGGAGAGCGGGATGGACCGTCACCCTGCAGCCTGTGCTTCTGCTAGGAT
CAATGTGTAGACCCAGCTTTCTTGTACAAAGTGGTGATCCTCAGGTGCAGGCTGCCTATCAGAAGGTGGT
GGCTGGTGTGGCCAATGCCCTGGCTCACAAATACCACTGAGATCTTTTTCCCTCTGCCAAAAATTATGGG
GACATCATGAAGCCCCTTGAGCATCTGACTTCTGGCTAATAAAGGAAATTTATTTTCATTGCAATAGTGT
GTTGGAATTTTTTGTGTCTCTCACTCGGAAGGACATATGGGAGGGCAAATCATTTAAAACATCAGAATGA
GTATTTGGTTTAGAGTTTGGCAACATATGCCCATATGCTGGCTGCCATGAACAAAGGTTGGCTATAAAGA
GGTCATCAGTATATGAAACAGCCCCCTGCTGTCCATTCCTTATTCCATAGAAAAGCCTTGACTTGAGGTT
AGATTTTTTTTATATTTTGTTTTGTGTTATTTTTTTCTTTAACATCCCTAAAATTTTCCTTACATGTTTT
ACTAGCCAGATTTTTCCTCCTCTCCTGACTACTCCCAGTCATAGCTGTCCCTCTTCTCTTATGGAGATCC
CTCGACCTGCAGCCCAAGCTTCGCGTTGACATTGATTATTGACTAGTTATTAATAGTAATCAATTACGGG
GTCATTAGTTCATAGCCCATATATGGAGTTCCGCGTTACATAACTTACGGTAAATGGCCCGCCTGGCTGA
CCGCCCAACGACCCCCGCCCATTGACGTCAATAATGACGTATGTTCCCATAGTAACGCCAATAGGGACTT
TCCATTGACGTCAATGGGTGGAGTATTTACGGTAAACTGCCCACTTGGCAGTACATCAAGTGTATCATAT
GCCAAGTACGCCCCCTATTGACGTCAATGACGGTAAATGGCCCGCCTGGCATTATGCCCAGTACATGACC
TTATGGGACTTTCCTACTTGGCAGTACATCTACGTATTAGTCATCGCTATTACCATGGTGATGCGGTTTT
GGCAGTACATCAATGGGCGTGGATAGCGGTTTGACTCACGGGGATTTCCAAGTCTCCACCCCATTGACGT
CAATGGGAGTTTGTTTTGGCACCAAAATCAACGGGACTTTCCAAAATGTCGTAACAACTCCGCCCCATTG
ACGCAAATGGGCGGTAGGCGTGTACGGTGGGAGGTCTATATAAGCAGAGCTCTCTGGCTAACTAGAGAAC
CCACTGCGCCACCATGATTGAACAAGATGGATTGCACGCAGGTTCTCCGGCCGCTTGGGTGGAGAGGCTA
TTCGGCTATGACTGGGCACAACAGACAATCGGCTGCTCTGATGCCGCCGTGTTCCGGCTGTCAGCGCAGG
GGCGCCCGGTTCTTTTTGTCAAGACCGACCTGTCCGGTGCCCTGAATGAACTGCAAGACGAGGCAGCGCG
GCTATCGTGGCTGGCCACGACGGGCGTTCCTTGCGCAGCTGTGCTCGACGTTGTCACTGAAGCGGGAAGG
GACTGGCTGCTATTGGGCGAAGTGCCGGGGCAGGATCTCCTGTCATCTCACCTTGCTCCTGCCGAGAAAG
TATCCATCATGGCTGATGCAATGCGGCGGCTGCATACGCTTGATCCGGCTACCTGCCCATTCGACCACCA
AGCGAAACATCGCATCGAGCGAGCACGTACTCGGATGGAAGCCGGTCTTGTCGATCAGGATGATCTGGAC
GAAGAGCATCAGGGGCTCGCGCCAGCCGAACTGTTCGCCAGGCTCAAGGCGAGCATGCCCGACGGCGAGG
ATCTCGTCGTGACCCATGGCGATGCCTGCTTGCCGAATATCATGGTGGAAAATGGCCGCTTTTCTGGATT
CATCGACTGTGGCCGGCTGGGTGTGGCGGACCGCTATCAGGACATAGCGTTGGCTACCCGTGATATTGCT
GAAGAGCTTGGCGGCGAATGGGCTGACCGCTTCCTCGTGCTTTACGGTATCGCCGCTCCCGATTCGCAGC
GCATCGCCTTCTATCGCCTTCTTGACGAGTTCTTCTGACTCGAGTCTAGAGGGCCCGTTTAAACCCGCTG
ATCAGCCTCGACTGTGCCTTCTAGTTGCCAGCCATCTGTTGTTTGCCCCTCCCCCGTGCCTTCCTTGACC
CTGGAAGGTGCCACTCCCACTGTCCTTTCCTAATAAAATGAGGAAATTGCATCGCATTGTCTGAGTAGGT
GTCATTCTATTCTGGGGGGTGGGGTGGGGCAGGACAGCAAGGGGGAGGATTGGGAAGACAATAGCAGGCA
TGCTGGGGATGCGGTGGGCTCTATGGCTCGAGTTAATTAACGAGAGCATAATATTGATATGTGCCAAAGT
TGTTTCTGACTGACTAATAAGTATAATTTGTTTCTATTATGTATAGGTTAAGCTAATTACTTATTTTATA
ATACAACATGACTGTTTTTAAAGTACAAAATAAGTTTATTTTTGTAAAAGAGAGAATGTTTAAAAGTTTT
GTTACTTTATAGAAGAAATTTTGAGTTTTTGTTTTTTTTTAATAAATAAATAAACATAAATAAATTGTTT
GTTGAATTTATTATTAGTATGTAAGTGTAAATATAATAAAACTTAATATCTATTCAAATTAATAAATAAA
CCTCGATATACAGACCGATAAAACACATGCGTCAATTTTACGCATGATTATCTTTAACGTACGTCACAAT
ATGATTATCTTTCTAGGGTTAAATAATAGTTTCTAATTTTTTTATTATTCAGCCTGCTGTCGTGAATACC
GAGCTCCAATTCGCCCTATAGTGAGTCGTATTACAATTCACTGGCCGTCGTTTTACAACGTCGTGACTGG
GAAAACCCTGGCGTTACCCAACTTAATCGCCTTGCAGCACATCCCCCTTTCGCCAGCTGGCGTAATAGCG
AAGAGGCCCGCACCGATCGCCCTTCCCAACAGTTGCGCAGCCTGAATGGCGAATGGG
[124 nt withheld, positions 4888-5011]
C
[91 nt withheld, positions 5013-5103]
A
[49 nt withheld, positions 5105-5153]
CCTTTGACGTTGGAGTCCACGTTCTTT
[37 nt withheld, positions 5181-5217]
ACCCTATCTCGGTCTATTCTTTTGATTTATAAGGGATTTTGCCGATTTCGGCCTATTGGTTAAAAAATGA
GCTGATTTAACAAAAATTTAACGCGAATTTTAACAAAATATTAACGCTTACAATTTAGGTGGCACTTTTC
GGGGAAATGTGCGCGGAACCCCTATTTGTTTATTTTTCTAAATACATTCAAATATGTATCCGCTCATGAG
ACAATAACCCTGATAAATGCTTCAATAATATTGAAAAAGGAAGAGTATGAGTATTCAACATTTCCGTGTC
GCCCTTATTCCCTTTTTTGCGGCATTTTGCCTTCCTGTTTTTGCTCACCCAGAAACGCTGGTGAAAGTAA
AAGATGCTGAAGATCAGTTGGGTGCACGAGTGGGTTACATCGAACTGGATCTCAACAGCGGTAAGATCCT
TGAGAGTTTTCGCCCCGAAGAACGTTTTCCAATGATGAGCACTTTTAAAGTTCTGCTATGTGGCGCGGTA
TTATCCCGTATTGACGCCGGGCAAGAGCAACTCGGTCGCCGCATACACTATTCTCAGAATGACTTGGTTG
AGTACTCACCAGTCACAGAAAAGCATCTTACGGATGGCATGACAGTAAGAGAATTATGCAGTGCTGCCAT
AACCATGAGTGATAACACTGCGGCCAACTTACTTCTGACAACGATCGGAGGACCGAAGGAGCTAACCGCT
TTTTTGCACAACATGGGGGATCATGTAACTCGCCTTGATCGTTGGGAACCGGAGCTGAATGAAGCCATAC
CAAACGACGAGCGTGACACCACGATGCCTGTAGCAATGGCAACAACGTTGCGCAAACTATTAACTGGCGA
ACTACTTACTCTAGCTTCCCGGCAACAATTAATAGACTGGATGGAGGCGGATAAAGTTGCAGGACCACTT
CTGCGCTCGGCCCTTCCGGCTGGCTGGTTTATTGCTGATAAATCTGGAGCCGGTGAGCGTGGGTCTCGCG
GTATCATTGCAGCACTGGGGCCAGATGGTAAGCCCTCCCGTATCGTAGTTATCTACACGACGGGGAGTCA
GGCAACTATGGATGAACGAAATAGACAGATCGCTGAGATAGGTGCCTCACTGATTAAGCATTGGTAACTG
TCAGACCAAGTTTACTCATATATACTTTAGATTGATTTAAAACTTCATTTTTAATTTAAAAGGATCTAGG
TGAAGATCCTTTTTGATAATCTCATGACCAAAATCCCTTAACGTGAGTTTTCGTTCCACTGAGCGTCAGA
CCCCGTAGAAAAGATCAAAGGATCTTCTTGAGATCCTTTTTTTCTGCGCGTAATCTGCTGCTTGCAAACA
AAAAAACCACCGCTACCAGCGGTGGTTTGTTTGCCGGATCAAGAGCTACCAACTCTTTTTCCGAAGGTAA
CTGGCTTCAGCAGAGCGCAGATACCAAATACTGTTCTTCTAGTGTAGCCGTAGTTAGGCCACCACTTCAA
GAACTCTGTAGCACCGCCTACATACCTCGCTCTGCTAATCCTGTTACCAGTGGCTGCTGCCAGTGGCGAT
AAGTCGTGTCTTACCGGGTTGGACTCAAGACGATAGTTACCGGATAAGGCGCAGCGGTCGGGCTGAACGG
GGGGTTCGTGCACACAGCCCAGCTTGGAGCGAACGACCTACACCGAACTGAGATACCTACAGCGTGAGCT
ATGAGAAAGCGCCACGCTTCCCGAAGGGAGAAAGGCGGACAGGTATCCGGTAAGCGGCAGGGTCGGAACA
GGAGAGCGCACGAGGGAGCTTCCAGGGGGAAACGCCTGGTATCTTTATAGTCCTGTCGGGTTTCGCCACC
TCTGACTTGAGCGTCGATTTTTGTGATGCTCGTCAGGGGGGCGGAGCCTATGGAAAAACGCCAGCAACGC
GGCCTTTTTACGGTTCCTGGCCTTTTGCTGGCCTTTTGCTCACATGTTCTTTCCTGCGTTATCCCCTGAT
TCTGTGGATAACCGTATTACCGCCTTTGAGTGAGCTGATACCGCTCGCCGCAGCCGAACGACCGAGCGCA
GCGAGTCAGTGAGCGAGGAAGCGGAAGAGCGCCCAATACGCAAACCGCCTCTCCCCGCGCGTTGGCCGAT
TCATTAATGCAGCTGGCACGACAGGTTTCCCGACTGGAAAGCGGGCAGTGAGCGCAACGCAATTAATGTG
AGTTAGCTCACTCATTAGGCACCCCAGGCTTTACACTTTATGCTTCCGGCTCGTATGTTGTGTGGAATTG
TGAGCGGATAACAATTTCACACAGGAAACAGCTATGACCATGATTACGCCAAGCTCGAAATTAACCCTCA
CTAAAGGGAACAAAAGCTGGTACCTCGCGCGACTTGGTTTGCCATTCTTTAGCGCGCGTCGCGTCACACA
GCTTGGCCACAATGTGGTTTTTGTCAAACGAAGATTCTATGACGTGTTTAAAGTTTAGGTCGAGTAAAGC
GCAAATCTTTT
Features (pLannotate 1.2.2; 22 found; start..end, strand, type, name):
    316..336     +  protein_bind   attB4: mutant version of attB; core recombination site for the Gateway® BP reaction BP Clonase™
   1094..1118    +  protein_bind   attB1: mutant version of attB; recombination site for the Gateway® BP reaction BP Clonase™
   1125..1970    +  CDS            d2EGFP: EGFP destabilized by fusion to residues 422-461 of mouse ornithine decarboxylase, giving an in vivo half-life of ~2 hours mammalian codon-optimized
   1971..1995    -  protein_bind   attB2: mutant version of attB; recombination site for the Gateway® BP reaction BP Clonase™
   1999..2067    +  CDS            HBB (fragment): HBB_PONPY - Experimental evidence at transcript level: Swiss-Prot protein existence level 2. Involved in oxygen transport from the lung to the various peripheral tissues. From Pongo pygmaeus (Bornean orangutan).
   2138..2193    +  polyA_signal   β-globin poly(A) signal: rabbit β-globin polyadenylation signal (Gil and Proudfoot, 1987)
   2548..2927    +  enhancer       CMV enhancer: human cytomegalovirus immediate early enhancer
   2928..3131    +  promoter       CMV promoter: human cytomegalovirus (CMV) immediate early promoter
   3164..3958    +  CDS            NeoR/KanR: aminoglycoside phosphotransferase from Tn5; aph(3')-II (or nptII); confers resistance to neomycin, kanamycin, and G418 (Geneticin®)
   4002..4226    +  polyA_signal   bGH poly(A) signal: bovine growth hormone polyadenylation signal
   4705..4723    -  promoter       T7 promoter: promoter for bacteriophage T7 RNA polymerase
   4726..4883    +  CDS            lacZα (fragment): LacZα fragment of β-galactosidase; lacZ fragment
   4888..5316    +  rep_origin     f1 ori (sequence partly withheld): f1 bacteriophage origin of replication; arrow indicates direction of (+) strand synthesis
   5369..5473    +  promoter       AmpR promoter: bla
   5474..6334    +  CDS            AmpR: β-lactamase; bla; confers resistance to ampicillin, carbenicillin, and related antibiotics
   6505..7093    +  rep_origin     ori: high-copy-number ColE1/pMB1/pBR322/pUC origin of replication
   7276..7368    +  CDS            lacI (fragment): lac repressor; lacI; The lac repressor binds to the lac operator to inhibit transcription in E. coli. This inhibition can be relieved by adding lactose or isopropyl-β-D-thiogalactopyranoside (IPTG).
   7381..7402    +  protein_bind   CAP binding site: CAP binding activates transcription in the presence of cAMP. E. coli catabolite activator protein
   7417..7447    +  promoter       lac promoter: promoter for the E. coli lac operon
   7455..7471    +  protein_bind   lac operator: The lac repressor binds to the lac operator to inhibit transcription in E. coli. This inhibition can be relieved by adding lactose or isopropyl-β-D-thiogalactopyranoside (IPTG). lac repressor encoded by lacI
   7516..7534    +  promoter       T3 promoter: promoter for bacteriophage T3 RNA polymerase
   7551..4       -  CDS            FP (fragment) (across the origin): FP25_NPVAC - Experimental evidence at protein level: Swiss-Prot protein existence level 1. From Autographa californica nuclear polyhedrosis virus (AcMNPV).
