[The description below was written by a language model from this plasmid's Addgene catalogue record and pLannotate feature annotations shown in this document.]
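Description:
pPB-NeoCOVGT3-d2EGFP is a mammalian PiggyBac transposon expression vector built on a commercially sourced backbone and catalogued as a synthetic-biology construct. In bacteria it is maintained through a high-copy ColE1/pUC-type origin with ampicillin resistance (AmpR under its own bla promoter). The backbone also carries an f1 origin, lacZα and lac promoter/operator remnants, and flanking T3 and T7 promoters. The PiggyBac terminal repeats are not annotated in the feature table. A short baculovirus-derived fragment spanning the sequence origin may reflect sequence flanking the transposon, but this is an inference. The catalogue gives the insert size as 7,678 bp, which equals the full sequenced plasmid length, alongside a backbone size of 6,920 bp, so the listed sizes cannot both be taken at face value.

The payload is a fluorescent reporter cassette assembled by Gateway-type recombination. An unannotated region of about 750 bp between the attB4 and attB1 sites sits where the COVGT3 synthetic regulatory element would be expected. According to the depositor, it was designed from human SARS-CoV-2 signature genes and transcription factor genes to model the infection response in epithelial cells. This element lies upstream of d2EGFP, between attB1 and attB2, followed by a β-globin fragment and the rabbit β-globin polyadenylation signal. d2EGFP is EGFP destabilised by a mouse ornithine decarboxylase degradation domain, giving a half-life of roughly two hours, so fluorescence tracks current reporter activity rather than accumulated protein. A separate CMV enhancer/promoter drives NeoR/KanR with a bGH poly(A) signal, allowing G418 selection of stably modified cells. The construct is used for genetic tracing of epithelial cell responses to SARS-CoV-2, and the associated study applied such reporters to identify pharmacological modulators of epithelial immunity.
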