Addgene plasmid #201446: pPB-NeoCOVGT3-d2EGFP
Purpose: Fluorescent reporter for genetic tracing of epithelial cell SARS-CoV2 response.
Depositing lab: Gaetano Gargiulo. Depositing organization: Max-Delbrueck-Centrum fuer Molekulare Medizin (MDC). Publication: Pharmacological modulators of epithelial immunity uncovered by synthetic genetic tracing of SARS-CoV-2 infection responses. Jiang B, Schmitt MJ, Rand U, Company C, Dramaretska Y, Grossmann M, Serresi M, Cicin-Sain L, Gargiulo G. Sci Adv. 2023 Jun 23;9(25):eadf4975. doi: 10.1126/sciadv.adf4975. Epub 2023 Jun 21. PubMed 37343108.
Backbone
  Vector backbone: Mammalian PiggyBac Expression Vector
  Backbone manufacturer: Vectorbuilder
  Backbone size w/o insert (bp): 6920
  Vector type: Synthetic Biology
  Selectable markers: Neomycin (select with G418)
Growth in bacteria
  Bacterial resistance: Ampicillin, 100 μg/mL
  Growth temperature: 37°C
  Growth strain: NEB Stable
  Copy number: High Copy
Gene/Insert
  Gene/Insert name: COVGT3_d2EGFP (alt name: COVGT3)
  Species: H. sapiens (human)
  Insert size (bp): 7678
  Cloning method: Unknown
Terms and licenses: Academic/Nonprofit Terms; Industry Terms: Not Available to Industry
Depositor comments: We used SARS-CoV-2 signature & transcription factor genes to design reporters that model infection response in epithelial cells (Blanko-Melo et al.,2020; Wyler et al.,2020; Lamers et al.,2020).
How to cite: pPB-NeoCOVGT3-d2EGFP was a gift from Gaetano Gargiulo (Addgene plasmid # 201446 ; http://n2t.net/addgene:201446 ; RRID:Addgene_201446)
