>Addgene plasmid #201446 | pPB-NeoCOVGT3-d2EGFP | depositor partial sequence | sequence record 390596 | COVGT3
GAGTTGTGATCCTTTGGAGGAGAAGAGGCATTGTGGTTTTTGGAATTTTCAGCATTTTTGTGCTGGTTTT
TCCTCATCTTTGTGGATTTATCTACCTTTCATCTTTGATGTTGGTGACCTTTGGATGGGGTTTTTGCATG
GGCATCCTTTCCTACTAGGTTTCATTTTAATCCTTTTCACCAGTTCCCAAATGTAAGTTTCTTTTTCCTT
TCTCTTTTGAGGCAGGAGATCCTGCTGAACTATGTATTTTCCCATTGTTATGCAACTTTTCATTTGAGTT
TTTAAGAAGTAGTAACAATATGCAAACCCCAGTCAGCTAATTTGCTTTTTGTTTTTATGGTTTTGCCTAC
TCTAGATATTTCCTATAAAATGGAATCATACAATATGTGGTCCCTTGTGTCTGGCTTTTTTTACTTAGCA
TATTTTCAAGGTTCATCCATGTTGTAGCATGTATTCTTCCCTCTGGATGGATACGCACATACACTGGATA
CACACACACACACACACACACACACACACACACACACACACATTTCGCCTAACAAGTTCTATATCAGACT
ATATCAGGTTCTCCCCCCCGCCCCCTCCATGTGTCAGGGACTATACACTACTGCAAATAGGAAGGGACAG
TAACATTTAGAAGAGAACAAAACAGAAACTCTTGGAAGCAGGAAAGGTGCATGACTCAAAGAGGGAAATT
CCTGTGCCATAAAAGGATTGCTGGTGTATAAAATGCTCTATATATGCCAATTATCTAA
